Addgene plasmid #209965: pLPP3
Purpose: Contains Level 0 Part: constitutive Promoter (P25) for the construction of Level 1 plasmids
Depositing lab: Thorsten Mascher. Depositing organization: Technische Universitaet Dresden. Publication: Development of a Golden Gate Assembly-Based Genetic Toolbox for Lactiplantibacillus plantarum and Its Application for Engineering Monoterpenoid Biosynthesis. Li X, Schönberg PY, Wucherpfennig T, Hinze C, Sulaj F, Henle T, Mascher T. ACS Synth Biol. 2024 Sep 20;13(9):2764-2779. doi: 10.1021/acssynbio.4c00075. Epub 2024 Sep 10. PubMed 39254046.
Backbone
  Vector backbone: pLP1
  Vector type: Bacterial Expression
Growth in bacteria
  Bacterial resistance: Chloramphenicol, 25 μg/mL
  Growth temperature: 37°C
  Growth strain: DH5alpha
  Copy number: Low Copy
Gene/Insert
  Gene/Insert name: Promoter (P25)
  Species: Synthetic
  Cloning method: Restriction Enzyme; 5′ cloning site BsmBI (destroyed during cloning); 3′ cloning site BsmBI (destroyed during cloning)
Terms and licenses: Academic/Nonprofit Terms; Industry Terms: Not Available to Industry
How to cite: pLPP3 was a gift from Thorsten Mascher (Addgene plasmid # 209965 ; http://n2t.net/addgene:209965 ; RRID:Addgene_209965)
