[The description below was written by a language model from this plasmid's Addgene catalogue record and pLannotate feature annotations shown in this document.]
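Description:
pLPP3 is a small (about 2.2 kb) Level 0 part plasmid from a Golden Gate assembly toolbox developed for engineering Lactiplantibacillus plantarum. It is built on the pLP1 backbone and is catalogued as a bacterial expression vector, although its role is that of a part donor rather than an expression construct in its own right. Its payload is a synthetic constitutive promoter, P25, which was inserted through BsmBI sites that were destroyed during cloning. The promoter is stored in this plasmid so that it can be combined with other standardized parts when Level 1 plasmids are built. The record does not describe the enzyme or overhangs used for that next assembly step.

The annotated features describe the backbone only. A ColE1/pMB1-type origin supports replication in E. coli. The annotation tool labels this origin as high-copy, whereas the catalogue entry lists the plasmid as low copy, and the record does not resolve the difference. Selection is by chloramphenicol resistance, provided by the cat gene (chloramphenicol acetyltransferase) driven by its native promoter and followed by the lambda t0 terminator. BioBrick prefix and suffix sequences lie at either end of the linearized sequence record and therefore bracket the part insertion region on the circular plasmid. A his operon terminator and another putative bacterial terminator flank this region and probably insulate the cloned part from transcription originating in the backbone. The P25 promoter was not recognized by the automated annotation, presumably because it is a short synthetic element, so its exact position is not given in the feature table. No replicon for Lactiplantibacillus is annotated, which is consistent with the plasmid serving only as an E. coli storage vector for the part.
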