Features (pLannotate 1.2.2; 8 found; start..end, strand, type, name):
     80..99      +  misc_feature   BioBrick suffix: universal suffix for all parts
    100..157     +  terminator     his operon terminator: This putative transcriptin terminator from the E. coli his operon has a 2-bp deletion introduced during synthesis. Its efficiency has not been determined.
    352..940     -  rep_origin     ori: high-copy-number ColE1/pMB1/pBR322/pUC origin of replication
   1123..1217    -  terminator     lambda t0 terminator: transcription terminator from phage lambda
   1241..1897    -  CDS            cat: CAT_ECOLX - Experimental evidence at protein level: Swiss-Prot protein existence level 1. This enzyme is an effector of chloramphenicol resistance in bacteria. From Escherichia coli. This protein is used as a marker in many commonly used cloning vectors, such as pACYC184.
   1898..1995    -  promoter       cat promoter: promoter of the E. coli cat gene encoding chloramphenicol acetyltransferase
   2081..2124    -  terminator     bacterial terminator: putative bacterial transcription terminator
   2127..2148    +  misc_feature   BioBrick prefix: BioBrick prefix for parts that do not start with "ATG"
>Addgene plasmid #209965 | pLPP3 | addgene full sequence | sequence record 419382 | Addgene NGS Result
GGTCTCGGGAGGTGGGGTTAGTTGTTGACATTAAGGCACATCATTGATATGGTTTAATTACTTGAGACCA
CTCATCGCGACTAGTAGCGGCCGCTGCAGTCCGGCAAAAAAGGGCAAGGTGTCACCACCCTGCCCTTTTT
CTTTAAAACCGAAAAGATTACTTCGCGTTATGCAGGCTTCCTCGCTCACTGACTCGCTGCGCTCGGTCGT
TCGGCTGCGGCGAGCGGTATCAGCTCACTCAAAGGCGGTAATACGGTTATCCACAGAATCAGGGGATAAC
GCAGGAAAGAACATGTGAGCAAAAGGCCAGCAAAAGGCCAGGAACCGTAAAAAGGCCGCGTTGCTGGCGT
TTTTCCACAGGCTCCGCCCCCCTGACGAGCATCACAAAAATCGACGCTCAAGTCAGAGGTGGCGAAACCC
GACAGGACTATAAAGATACCAGGCGTTTCCCCCTGGAAGCTCCCTCGTGCGCTCTCCTGTTCCGACCCTG
CCGCTTACCGGATACCTGTCCGCCTTTCTCCCTTCGGGAAGCGTGGCGCTTTCTCATAGCTCACGCTGTA
GGTATCTCAGTTCGGTGTAGGTCGTTCGCTCCAAGCTGGGCTGTGTGCACGAACCCCCCGTTCAGCCCGA
CCGCTGCGCCTTATCCGGTAACTATCGTCTTGAGTCCAACCCGGTAAGACACGACTTATCGCCACTGGCA
GCAGCCACTGGTAACAGGATTAGCAGAGCGAGGTATGTAGGCGGTGCTACAGAGTTCTTGAAGTGGTGGC
CTAACTACGGCTACACTAGAAGAACAGTATTTGGTATCTGCGCTCTGCTGAAGCCAGTTACCTTCGGAAA
AAGAGTTGGTAGCTCTTGATCCGGCAAACAAACCACCGCTGGTAGCGGTGGTTTTTTTGTTTGCAAGCAG
CAGATTACGCGCAGAAAAAAAGGATCTCAAGAAGATCCTTTGATCTTTTCTACGGGGTCTGACGCTCAGT
GGAACGAAAACTCACGTTAAGGGATTTTGGTCATGAGATTATCAAAAAGGATCTTCACCTAGATCCTTTT
AAATTAAAAATGAAGTTTTAAATCAATCTAAAGTATATATGAGTAAACTTGGTCTGACAGCTCGAGGCTT
GGATTCTCACCAATAAAAAACGCCCGGCGGCAACCGAGCGTTCTGAACAAATCCAGATGGAGTTCTGAGG
TCATTACTGGATCTATCAACAGGAGTCCAAGCGAGCTCGATATCAAATTACGCCCCGCCCTGCCACTCGT
CGCAGTACTGTTGTAATTCATTAAGCATTCTGCCGACATGGAAGCCATCACAAACGGCATGATGAACCTG
AATCGCCAGCGGCATCAGCACCTTGTCGCCTTGCGTATAATATTTGCCCATGGTGAAAACGGGGGCGAAG
AAGTTGTCCATATTGGCCACGTTTAAATCAAAACTGGTGAAACTCACCCAGGGATTGGCTGATACGAAAA
ACATATTCTCAATAAACCCTTTAGGGAAATAGGCCAGGTTTTCACCGTAACACGCCACATCTTGCGAATA
TATGTGTAGAAACTGCCGGAAATCGTCGTGGTATTCACTCCAGAGTGATGAAAACGTTTCAGTTTGCTCA
TGGAAAACGGTGTAACAAGGGTGAACACTATCCCATATCACCAGCTCACCGTCTTTCATTGCCATACGAA
ATTCCGGATGAGCATTCATCAGGCGGGCAAGAATGTGAATAAAGGCCGGATAAAACTTGTGCTTATTTTT
CTTTACGGTCTTTAAAAAGGCCGTAATATCCAGCTGAACGGTCTGGTTATAGGTACATTGAGCAACTGAC
TGAAATGCCTCAAAATGTTCTTTACGATGCCATTGGGATATATCAACGGTGGTATATCCAGTGATTTTTT
TCTCCATTTTAGCTTCCTTAGCTCCTGAAAATCTCGATAACTCAAAAAATACGCCCGGTAGTGATCTTAT
TTCATTATGGTGAAAGTTGGAACCTCTTACGTGCCCGATCAACTCGAGTGCCACCTGACGTCTAAGAAAC
CATTATTATCATGACATTAACCTATAAAAATAGGCGTATCACGAGGCAGAATTTCAGATAAAAAAAATCC
TTAGCTTTCGCTAAGGATGATTTCTGGAATTCGCGGCCGCTTCTAGAGCGATGAGT
